>Addgene plasmid #96921 | pPapi | addgene full sequence | sequence record 181715 | Addgene NGS Result
GCTGGGTAGTCGGCGAAGGCAGCAGCCAGCGTGCGGACGGCCCTGGGCACATCGTCGCGGGTTGCCAAGC
GGACAGTTGGCTTGTACTCGGTTCCGGAGCCAGGGCCAGGGTTCTCCTCGACGTCGCCAGCCTGCTTCAG
CAGGGAAAAGTTGGTGGCCCCGGATCCCTTCTTCTTCTTGGCCTGGCCAGCCTTCTTGGTGGCAGCAGGG
CGCTTGCCCTTCTTGATGATCTGAGGGTGCTTCTTGCTCTTGACCTCGTACAAGTTGCCAAGGATGTCGG
TGGAGTACTTCTTGATGGACTGGGTCTTGGAGGCGATGGTCTTGATGATGCGAGGCGGGCGCTTGTCGTT
CATGTTCTCGAGGTACTCGCGGTAGGTGATGTCGATCATGTTGACCTCGATGCGGTTCAGCAGGTCGTTG
TTGACCCCGATGACGCGGTAGAGCTCGCCGTTGATCTTGATGAGGTCGTTGTTGTAGAAGCTGGCGATGA
ACTCGGCCTGGTTGGAGATCTTCTTCAACTTTTTGGCCTCCTCGTAGCACTTGGAGTTGACCTCGTAGTA
GTTCTCCTTCTTGATGACGTCCAGGTTCTTGACGGTCACGAACTTGTAGACGCCGTTGTCCAGGTAGACG
TCGAAGCGGTACGGCTTTAGCGACAACTTTACAACTTTGTTGCGGGAGTTGGGGTAGTCGTCGGTGATGT
CCAGGTGGGCATTCAACTTGTTGCCGTAGTACTTGATCTTCTTGATGACCGGGCCGTTGTCCTTCTTGGA
GTACTTGGTGAGGTAGTTGCCGGTCTCCTCGTAGTACTTGTAGAGCGGGTTCTTCTCGTCACCGTACTGC
TCCATGATCAACTTCAACTTTTGGTACGTCTGCGGGTCATGGTGGTACATGAGCAACTTTTCGGGGCTCT
TGTTGATCAACTTTTTCAACTTGTCGTTGTCCTTGTCGTAGAGGCCGTTTAAGTTGTTGACGATGAGGGT
GTTGCCCTTGTCGTCCTTGCGGGTGGAGTAGAGGGTGTCGTTGATGAGCTCGCGGTTGGGCTTCTTGTCC
ACGCGGTGGGAGTACTTGTAGTCCTTGAAGTCCTTGATGTGCTTGATCTGGTGCGGCGTGATGAAGATCT
CCTTGTACTCCTGCTCTGTCTCGATCTCCGGCATGGACTCGGCCTGCTTCTCCTCGAACATCTGGTTCTC
CATGACCTTCTTGGCCTTGTCCAACTTTTTCCACTCCTTGAAGATGAAGTCGGCGTTGGCGATGATGAGG
GCGTCCTCCGCATGGTGCTTGTAGCCCTTGTTGCGCTCCTTCTTGAACTTCCACTTGCGGCGCAGGAAGC
TGGTGAAGCCACCGTTGATCGACTTAACTTTGACGTCCAAGTTGTTGACCCGGAAGTAGCTGCGCAGCAG
GTTCATGAGGCCACGGGTTGCGTAGCGGGTGTCCACCAGGTTGCGGTTGATGAAGTCCTTCTGCACCGAG
AAGCGGTTGATGTCGCGCTCCTCCAGCAGGTACTCCTTCTTGGTCTTGGAGATGCGGCCCTTGCCCTTTG
CCAAGTTGAGGATGTGCTTCTTGAAAGTTTCGTAGGAGATCTTGGAGTCCGAGGAGGACAGGTACTGGAA
GGGGGTCCGGTTGCCCTTCTTGGAGTTCTCCTCCTGCTTGACCAGGACCTTGTTGTTGAAGCTGTTGTCG
AAGGACACCGAGCGCGGGATGATGTGGTCAACTTCGTAGTTGAAGGGGTTGTTGAGCAGGTCCTCGAGGG
GGATGGCCTCCAGGGAGTAGAGGCACTTGCCCTCCTGCATGTCATGCAACTTTATCTTCTCGATCAGGTA
CTTGGCGTTCTCCTTGCCGGTGGTGCGGATGATCTCCTCGATGCGCTCGTTGGTCTGGCGGTTGCGCTTC
TGCATCTCGTTGATCATCTTCTGGGCATCCTTGGAGTTCTTCTCGCGTGCCAACTCGATGATGATGTCGT
TGGGCAGGCCGTACTTCTTGATGATGGCGTTGATGACCTTGATGGACTGGATGAAGCTGCGCTTGACCAC
GGGCGAGAGGATGAAGTCGTCGACCAGGGTAGTTGGGATCTCCTTCTGTTGGGACAGGTCAACTTTCTTG
GGCACCAACTTTAGTCGGTTGAAGATGGCGATCTGGTTGTCGTTGGTATGCCAAAGTTCGTCCAGGATCA
AGTTGATGGCCTTGAGGGACAAGTTGTGGGTGCCAGTGTAGCCCTTTAAGTTGGAGATCTGCTCGATCTC
CTCCTGGGTAAGCTCCGAGTTTAAGTTGGTCAGCTCCTCCTGGATGTCCTCGGAACTTTGGTAGATGGTG
AGGATCTTGGCGATCTGGTCCAGCAGCTCCGCGTTCTCGATGATCTCCTTGCGGGCGGTGATGTCCTTGA
TGTCATGGTAGACCTTTAAGTTGGTGAACTCGGGCTTGCCGGTGGAGGTGACCCGGTAGCCCTTGATGTC
CTCCTCGTTGACCAGGATCTCCTTGGCGATCTGCTTCAAAGTTGGCTTCTTCTTCTGCTTGAAGACGTTT
TCGATGATCTGGAACTTTTCGTAGTACTCCAACTTTTCGTTCTCGTCGCGGGTGATGACCAAGTTGTTGA
GGTCGTTGAGCGCGTTGTAGAGGTCGGCGTTGTAGGCGTACTTGACCGAGCGCAGCTCCTCCGGGAAGTA
GGTGCAGTGGCCCATGAGCATCTCGTACCACTCCTTGATGTCCTTCCAGCCGAAGGGAGAGCCCTCGCCA
GGCCCCTCGTAGTAGGTGCGGCGGGTCTCCAGCAGGTCGATGTAGGTGTCGATGAAGGACTGGTCAAGTT
GGTGGTAGGCCTTCTGGACCTTGAGCAGCTGCTTGGCCTCCTTGACGTAGTCGGAGGTCTTGAAGCGGTT
GATGGAGCCGCGCACCTCGCCGTCCTTCTTGAGGCGCTCAAGTTGGAGCTCCGCGACGTACTTCTCCTCC
AGGGCCTTGGAGTTGCGGGAGATCTGCTCCTTGGTGGAAAGTTCGTTGCCGGTGTCCTCCTCAACTTCGT
TGACGTTGTGGACCCCGCGGCGCTTGGCCAGGTGCAGCAGGGCAGCAGAGAACTCCTCCTCGGACAACTT
TTGCGAGAGGCCCTTGACCCGGGCCTCGTACGGGTTGATGCCAGACAGCTCGGAGTGGTCGGTGAGCAAG
TTGTAGTCGAAGAGCAACTTTTTCACGCGCTGGATGCGGTGGCGGCGGCGGCGCTTGAGCCGGCGGGCCC
CGCGCTTGGACCGCCGGCCCTCGTTGTTCTCGACGTTGGCCTCCTTGAAGAGGCGGACGCCAGCGTCGAT
GACGTCCCGGGTCTCGTAGTCGATGATGCCATAGCCAACTGAGGTGATGCCAATGTCCAGGCCCAGGATG
TAGTTGCGCTTGGCAGCAGGCACGCCGTGGATGCCAACTTTGCGCTTCTTCTTGGGTGCCATGGTGGCAC
CGGTCCTGTGTTCTGGCGGCAAACCCGTTGCGAAAAAGAACGTTCACGGCGACTACTGCACTTATATACG
GTTCTCCCCCACCCTCGGGAAAAAGGCGGAGCCAGTACACGACATCACTTTCCCAGTTTACCCCGCGCCA
CCTTCTCTAGGCACCGGATCAATTGCCGACCCCTCCCCCCAACTTCTCGGGGACTGTGGGCGATGTGCGC
TCTGCCCACTGACGGGCACCGGAGCCAATTCCCACTCCTTTCAAGACCTAGCTAGCGAATTCGAACGCTG
ACGTCATCAACCCGCTCCAAGGAATCGCGGGCCCAGTGTCACTAGGCGGGAACACCCAGCGCGCGTGCGC
CCTGGCAGGAAGATGGCTGTGAGGGACAGGGGAGTGGCGCCCTGCAATATTTGCATGTCGCTATGTGTTC
TGGGAAATCACCATAAACGTGAAATGTCTTTGGATTTGGGAATCTTATAAGTTCTGTATGAGACCACTCT
TTCCCGGAGACGTTTTTGCGCGCAAAAAACGCGTCTCCGGTGTTTCGTCCTTTCCACAAGATATATAAAG
CCAAGAAATCGAAATACTTTCAAGTTACGGTAAGCATATGATAGTCCATTTTAAAACATAATTTTAAAAC
TGCAAACTACCCAAGAAATTATTACTTTCTACGTCACGTATTTTGTACTAATATCTTTGTGTTTACAGTC
AAATTAATTCTAATTATCTCTCTAACAGCCTTGTATCGTATATGCAAATATGAAGGAATCATGGGAAATA
GGCCCTCGGTACCTTAATTAACCAAACTGGATCTCTGCTGTCCCTGTAATAAACCCGAAAATTTTGAATT
TTTGTAATTTGTTTTTGTAATTCTTTAGTTTGTATGTCTGTTGCTATTATGTCTACTATTCTTTCCCCTG
CACTGTACCCCCCAATCCCCCCTTTTCTTTTAAAATTGTGGATGAATACTGCCATTTGTCTGCAGAATTG
GCGCACGCAGTGCCGATCCGTTCACTAATCGAATGGATCTGTCTCTGTCTCTCTCTCCACCTTCTTCTTC
TATTCCTTCGGGCCTGTCGGGTCCCCTCGGGGTTGGGAGGTGGGTCTGAAACGATAATGGTGAATATCCC
TGCCTAACTCTATTCACTATAGAAAGTACAGCAAAAACTATTCTTAAACCTACCAAGCCTCCTACTATCA
TTATGAATAATTTTATATACCACAGCCAATTTGTTATGTTAAACCAATTCCACAAACTTGCCCATTTATC
TAATTCCAATAATTCTTGTTCATTCTTTTCTTGCTGGTTTTGCGATTCTTCAATTAAGGAGTGTATTAAG
CTTGTGTAATTGTTAATTTCTCTGTCCCACTCCATCCAGGTCGTGTGATTCCAAATCTGTTCCAGAGATT
TATTACTCCAACTAGCATTCCAAGGCACAGCAGTGGTGCAAATGAGTTTTCCAGAGCAACCCCAAATCCC
CAGGAGCTGTTGATCCTTTAGGTATCTTTCCACAGCCAGGATTCTTGCCTGGAGCTGCTTGATGCCCCAG
ACTGTGAGTTGCAACAGATGCTGTTGCGCCTCAATAGCCCTCAGCAAATTGTTCTGCTGCTGCACTATAC
CAGACAATAATTGTCTGGCCTGTACCGTCAGCGTCATTGACGCTGCGCCCATAGTGCTTCCTGCTGCTCC
CAAGAACCCAAGGAACAAAGCTCCTATTCCCACTGCTCTTTTTTCTCTCTGCACCACTCTTCTCTTTGCC
TTGGTGGGTGCTACTCCTAATGGTTCAATTTTTACTACTTTATATTTATATAATTCACTTCTCCAATTGT
CCCTCATATCTCCTCCTCCAGGTCTGAAGATCAGCGGCCGCTTGCTGTGCGGTGGTCTTACTTTTGTTTT
GCTCTTCCTCTATCTTGTCTAAAGCTTCCTTGGTGTCTTTTATCTCTATCCTTTGATGCACACAATAGAG
GGTTGCTACTGTATTATATAATGATCTAAGTTCTTCTGATCCTGTCTGAAGGGATGGTTGTAGCTGTCCC
AGTATTTGTCTACAGCCTTCTGATGTTTCTAACAGGCCAGGATTAACTGCGAATCGTTCTAGCTCCCTGC
TTGCCCATACTATATGTTTTAATTTATATTTTTTCTTTCCCCCTGGCCTTAACCGAATTTTTTCCCATCG
CGATCTAATTCTCCCCCGCTTAATACTGACGCTCTCGCACCCATCTCTCTCCTTCTAGCCTCCGCTAGTC
AAAATTTTTGGCGTACTCACCAGTCGCCGCCCCTCGCCTCTTGCCGTGCGCGCTTCAGCAAGCCGAGTCC
TGCGTCGAGAGAGCTCCTCTGGTTTCCCTTTCGCTTTCAAGTCCCTGTTCGGGCGCCACTGCTAGAGATT
TTCCACACTGACTAAAAGGGTCTGAGGGATCTCTAGTTACCAGAGTCACACAACAGACGGGCACACACTA
CTTGAAGCACTCAAGGCAAGCTTTATTGAGGCTTAAGCAGTGGGTTCCCTAGTTAGCCAGAGAGCTCCCA
GGCTCAGATCTGGTCTAACCAGAGAGACCCAGTACAGGCAAAACGCGCTGCTTATATAGACCTCCCACCG
TACACGCCTACCGCCCATTTGCGTCAATGGGGCGGAGTTGTTACGACATTTTGGAAAGTCCCGTTGATTT
TGGTGCCAAAACAAACTCCCATTGACGTCAATGGGGTGGAGACTTGGAAATCCCCGTGAGTCAAACCGCT
ATCCACGCCCATTGATGTACTGCCAAAACCGCATCACCATGGTAATAGCGATGACTAATACGTAGATGTA
CTGCCAAGTAGGAAAGTCCCATAAGGTCATGTACTGGGCATAATGCCAGGCGGGCCATTTACCGTCATTG
ACGTCAATAGGGGGCGTACTTGGCATATGATACACTTGATGTACTGCCAAGTGGGCAGTTTACCGTAAAT
ACTCCACCCATTGACGTCAATGGAAAGTCCCTATTGGCGTTACTATGGGAACATACGTCATTATTGACGT
CAATGGGCGGGGGTCGTTGGGCGGTCAGCCAGGCGGGCCATTTACCGTAAGTTATGTAACGCGGAACTCC
ATATATGGGCTATGAACTAATGACCCCGTAATTGATTACTATTAATAACTAGTCAATAATCAATGTCAAC
GCGTATATCTGGCCCGTACATCGCGAAGCAGCGCAAAACGCCTAACCCTAAGCAGATTCTTCATGCAATT
GTCGGTCAAGCCTTGCCTTGTTGTAGCTTAAATTTTGCTCGCGCACTACTCAGCGACCTCCAACACACAA
GCAGGGAGCAGATACTGGCTTAACTATGCGGCATCAGAGCAGATTGTACTGAGAGTGCACCATAGGGGAT
CGGGAGATCTCCCGATCCGTCGACGTCAGGTGGCACTTTTCGGGGAAATGTGCGCGGAACCCCTATTTGT
TTATTTTTCTAAATACATTCAAATATGTATCCGCTCATGAGACAATAACCCTGATAAATGCTTCAATAAT
ATTGAAAAAGGAAGAGTATGAGTATTCAACATTTCCGTGTCGCCCTTATTCCCTTTTTTGCGGCATTTTG
CCTTCCTGTTTTTGCTCACCCAGAAACGCTGGTGAAAGTAAAAGATGCTGAAGATCAGTTGGGTGCACGA
GTGGGTTACATCGAACTGGATCTCAACAGCGGTAAGATCCTTGAGAGTTTTCGCCCCGAAGAACGTTTTC
CAATGATGAGCACTTTTAAAGTTCTGCTATGTGGCGCGGTATTATCCCGTATTGACGCCGGGCAAGAGCA
ACTCGGTCGCCGCATACACTATTCTCAGAATGACTTGGTTGAGTACTCACCAGTCACAGAAAAGCATCTT
ACGGATGGCATGACAGTAAGAGAATTATGCAGTGCTGCCATAACCATGAGTGATAACACTGCGGCCAACT
TACTTCTGACAACGATCGGAGGACCGAAGGAGCTAACCGCTTTTTTGCACAACATGGGGGATCATGTAAC
TCGCCTTGATCGTTGGGAACCGGAGCTGAATGAAGCCATACCAAACGACGAGCGTGACACCACGATGCCT
GTAGCAATGGCAACAACGTTGCGCAAACTATTAACTGGCGAACTACTTACTCTAGCTTCCCGGCAACAAT
TAATAGACTGGATGGAGGCGGATAAAGTTGCAGGACCACTTCTGCGCTCGGCCCTTCCGGCTGGCTGGTT
TATTGCTGATAAATCTGGAGCCGGTGAGCGTGGGTCTCGCGGTATCATTGCAGCACTGGGGCCAGATGGT
AAGCCCTCCCGTATCGTAGTTATCTACACGACGGGGAGTCAGGCAACTATGGATGAACGAAATAGACAGA
TCGCTGAGATAGGTGCCTCACTGATTAAGCATTGGTAACTGTCAGACCAAGTTTACTCATATATACTTTA
GATTGATTTAAAACTTCATTTTTAATTTAAAAGGATCTAGGTGAAGATCCTTTTTGATAATCTCATGACC
AAAATCCCTTAACGTGAGTTTTCGTTCCACTGAGCGTCAGACCCCGTAGAAAAGATCAAAGGATCTTCTT
GAGATCCTTTTTTTCTGCGCGTAATCTGCTGCTTGCAAACAAAAAAACCACCGCTACCAGCGGTGGTTTG
TTTGCCGGATCAAGAGCTACCAACTCTTTTTCCGAAGGTAACTGGCTTCAGCAGAGCGCAGATACCAAAT
ACTGTTCTTCTAGTGTAGCCGTAGTTAGGCCACCACTTCAAGAACTCTGTAGCACCGCCTACATACCTCG
CTCTGCTAATCCTGTTACCAGTGGCTGCTGCCAGTGGCGATAAGTCGTGTCTTACCGGGTTGGACTCAAG
ACGATAGTTACCGGATAAGGCGCAGCGGTCGGGCTGAACGGGGGGTTCGTGCACACAGCCCAGCTTGGAG
CGAACGACCTACACCGAACTGAGATACCTACAGCGTGAGCTATGAGAAAGCGCCACGCTTCCCGAAGGGA
GAAAGGCGGACAGGTATCCGGTAAGCGGCAGGGTCGGAACAGGAGAGCGCACGAGGGAGCTTCCAGGGGG
AAACGCCTGGTATCTTTATAGTCCTGTCGGGTTTCGCCACCTCTGACTTGAGCGTCGATTTTTGTGATGC
TCGTCAGGGGGGCGGAGCCTATGGAAAAACGCCAGCAACGCGGCCTTTTTACGGTTCCTGGCCTTTTGCT
GGCCTTTTGCTCACATGTTCTTTCCTGCGTTATCCCCTGATTCTGTGGATAACCGTATTACCGCCTTTGA
GTGAGCTGATACCGCTCGCCGCAGCCGAACGACCGAGCGCAGCGAGTCAGTGAGCGAGGAAGCGGAAGAG
CGCCCAATACGCAAACCGCCTCTCCCCGCGCGTTGGCCGATTCATTAATGCAGCTGGCACGACAGGTTTC
CCGACTGGAAAGCGGGCAGTGAGCGCAACGCAATTAATGTGAGTTAGCTCACTCATTAGGCACCCCAGGC
TTTACACTTTATGCTTCCGGCTCGTATGTTGTGTGGAATTGTGAGCGGATAACAATTTCACACAGGAAAC
AGCTATGACCATGATTACGCCAAGCTCTAGCTAGAGGTCGACGGTATACAGACATGATAAGATACATTGA
TGAGTTTGGACAAACCACAACTAGAATGCAGTGAAAAAAATGCTTTATTTGTGAAATTTGTGATGCTATT
GCTTTATTTGTAACCATTATAAGCTGCAATAAACAAGTTGGGGTGGGCGAAGAACTCCAGCATGAGATCC
CCGCGCTGGAGGATCATCCAGCCGGCGTCCCGGAAAACGATTCCGAAGCCCAACCTTTCATAGAAGGCGG
CGGTGGAATCGAAATCTCGTAGCACGTGTCAGTCCTGCTCCTCGGCCACGAAGTGCACGCAGTTGCCGGC
CGGGTCGCGCAGGGCGAACTCCCGCCCCCACGGCTGCTCGCCGATCTCGGTCATGGCCGGCCCGGAGGCG
TCCCGGAAGTTCGTGGACACGACCTCCGACCACTCGGCGTACAGCTCGTCCAGGCCGCGCACCCACACCC
AGGCCAGGGTGTTGTCCGGCACCACCTGGTCCTGGACCGCGCTGATGAACAGGGTCACGTCGTCCCGGAC
CACACCGGCGAAGTCGTCCTCCACGAAGTCCCGGGAGAACCCGAGCCGGTCGGTCCAGAACTCGACCGCT
CCGGCGACGTCGCGCGCGGTGAGCACCGGAACGGCACTGGTCAACTTGGCCATGGTTTAGTTCCTCACCT
TGTCGTATTATACTATGCCGATATACTATGCCGATGATTAATTGTCAACACGTGCTGATCAGATCCGAAA
ATGGATATACAAGCTCCCGGGAGCTTTTTGCAAAAGCCTAGGCCTCCAAAAAAGCCTCCTCACTACTTCT
GGAATAGCTCAGAGGCAGAGGCGGCCTCGGCCTCTGCATAAATAAAAAAAATTAGTCAGCCATGGGGCGG
AGAATGGGCGGAACTGGGCGGAGTTAGGGGCGGGATGGGCGGAGTTAGGGGCGGGACTATGGTTGCTGAC
TAATTGAGATGCATGCTTTGCATACTTCTGCCTGCTGGGGAGCCTGGGGACTTTCCACACCTGGTTGCTG
ACTAATTGAGATGCATGCTTTGCATACTTCTGCCTGCTGGGGAGCCTGGGGACTTTCCACACCCTAACTG
ACACACATTCCACAGAATTAATTCGCGTTAAATTTTTGTTAAATCAGCTCATTTTTTAACCAATAGGCCG
AAATCGGCAAAATCCCTTATAAATCAAAAGAATAGACCGAGATAGGGT
[37 nt withheld, positions 10199-10235]
AAAGAACGTGGACTCCAACGTCAAAGG
[49 nt withheld, positions 10263-10311]
T
[91 nt withheld, positions 10313-10403]
G
[124 nt withheld, positions 10405-10528]
GGGGATACCCCCTAGAGCCCCAGCTGGTTCTTTCCGCCTCAGAAGCCATAGAGCCCACCGCATCCCCAGC
ATGCCTGCTATTGTCTTCCCAATCCTCCCCCTTGCTGTCCTGCCCCACCCCACCCCCCAGAATAGAATGA
CACCTACTCAGACAATGCGATGCAATTTCCTCATTTTATTAGGAAAGGACAGTGGGAGTGGCACCTTCCA
GGGTCAAGGAAGGCACGGGGGAGGGGCAAACAACAGATGGCTGGCAACTAGAAGGCACAGTCGAGGCTGA
TCAGCGGGTTTAAACGGGCCCTGCTAGAGATTTTCCACACTGACTAAAAGGGTCTGAGGGATCTCTAGTT
ACCAGAGTCACACAACAGACGGGCACACACTACTTGAAGCACTCAAGGCAAGCTTTATTGAGGCTTAAGC
AGTGGGTTCCCTAGTTAGCCAGAGAGCTCCCAGGCTCAGATCTGGTCTAACCAGAGAGACCCAGTACAAG
CAAAAAGCAGATCTTGTCTTCGTTGGGAGTGAATTAGCCCTTCCAGTCCCCCCTTTTCTTTTAAAAAGTG
GCTAAGATCTACAGCTGCCTTGTAAGTCATTGGTCTTAAAGTCGACAGCGCTGCGGGGAGGCGGCCCAAA
GGGAGATCCGACTCGTCTGAGGGCGAAGGCGAAGACGCGGAAGAGGCCGCAGAGCCGGCAGCAGGCCGCG
GGAAGGAAGGTCCGCTGGATTGAGGGCCGAAGGGACGTAGCAGAAGGACGTCCCGCGCAGAATCCAGGTG
GCAACACAGGCGAGCAGCCAAGGAAAGGACGATGATTTCCCCGACAACACCACGGAATTGTCAGTGCCCA
ACAGCCGAGCCCCTGTCCAGCAGCGGGCAAGGCAGGCGGCGATGAGTTCCGCCGTGGCAATAGGGAGGGG
GAAAGCGAAAGTCCCGGAAAGGAGCTGACAGGTGGTGGCAATGCCCCAACCAGTGGGGGTTGCGTCAGCA
AACACAGTGCACACCACGCCACGTTGCCTGACAACGGGCCACAACTCCTCATAAAGAGACAGCAACCAGG
ATTTATACAAGGAGGAGAAAATGAAAGCCATACGGGAAGCAATAGCATGATACAAAGGCATTAAAGCAGC
GTATCCACATAGCGTAAAAGGAGCAACATAGTTAAGAATACCAGTCAATCTTTCACAAATTTTGTAATCC
AGAGGTTGATTGTCGACTTAACGCGTTCTAGATTCATGCCCCAGGCTTGCGGGTCATGCACCAGGTGCGC
GGCCCCTCGGGCACCTCGACGTCCGCGGTGACGGTGAAGCCCAGGCGCTCGTAGAAGGGCAAGTTGCGAG
GGGCAGAGGTCTCCAGGAAGGCAGGGACGCCAGCGCGCTCGGCAGCCTCGACCCCAGGCAGCACCACGGC
GCTGCCCAGGCCCTTGCCCTGGTGGTCGGGAGAGACACCAACTGTGGCCAGGAACCAGGCCGGCTCCTTG
GGGCGGTGGGGTGCCAACAGCCCCTCCATCTGCTGTTGGGCAGCCAACCGGGAGCCCGAAAGCTCGGCCA
TGCGCGGCCCGATCTCGGCGAAGACGGCGCCAGCCTCGACCGACTCGGGGGTGGTCCAGACGGCCACGGC
AGCACCGTCGTCCGCCACCCAGACCTTGCCAATGTCAAGGCCAACTCGGGTGAGGAAGAGCTCCTGCAGC
TCGGTGACGCGCTCGATGTGGCGGTCCGGGTCCACGGTGTGGCGGGTG
Features (pLannotate 1.2.2; 33 found; start..end, strand, type, name):
    216..3371    -  CDS            cas9: CAS9_STAAU - Experimental evidence at protein level: Swiss-Prot protein existence level 1. CRISPR (clustered regularly interspaced short palindromic repeat) is an adaptive immune system that provides protection against mobile genetic elements (viruses, transposable elements and conjugative plasmids). CRISPR clusters contain spacers, sequences complementary to antecedent mobile elements, and target invading nucleic acids. CRISPR clusters are transcribed and processed into CRISPR RNA (crRNA). In type II CRISPR systems correct processing of pre-crRNA requires a trans- encoded small RNA (tracrRNA)
   3436..3647    -  promoter       EF-1α core promoter: core promoter for human elongation factor EF-1α
   3673..3691    -  CDS            small t antigen (fragment): SV40 (simian virus 40) small t antigen
   3703..3917    +  promoter       H1 promoter: human H1 RNA promoter
   3967..4207    -  promoter       U6 promoter: RNA polymerase III promoter for human U6 snRNA
   4258..4375    -  misc_feature   cPPT/CTS: central polypurine tract and central termination sequence of HIV-1
   4425..4525    -  CDS            Rev (fragment): human immunodeficiency virus 1 (HIV-1) Rev protein; rev; enhances nuclear export of unspliced and incompletely spliced viral mRNAs
   4902..5135    -  misc_feature   RRE: The Rev response element (RRE) of HIV-1 allows for Rev-dependent mRNA export from the nucleus to the cytoplasm.
   5281..5644    -  CDS            HIV-1 gag (fragment): gag protein from human immunodeficiency virus 1; gag
   5628..5753    -  misc_feature   HIV-1 Ψ: packaging signal of human immunodeficiency virus type 1
   5800..5980    -  LTR            5' LTR (truncated): truncated 5' long terminal repeat (LTR) from HIV-1
   5998..6197    -  promoter       CMV promoter: human cytomegalovirus (CMV) immediate early promoter
   6198..6577    -  enhancer       CMV enhancer: human cytomegalovirus immediate early enhancer
   6732..6784    +  misc_feature   bom (fragment): basis of mobility region from pBR322
   6843..6947    +  promoter       AmpR promoter: bla
   6948..7808    +  CDS            AmpR: β-lactamase; bla; confers resistance to ampicillin, carbenicillin, and related antibiotics
   7979..8567    +  rep_origin     ori: high-copy-number ColE1/pMB1/pBR322/pUC origin of replication
   8750..8842    +  CDS            lacI (fragment): lac repressor; lacI; The lac repressor binds to the lac operator to inhibit transcription in E. coli. This inhibition can be relieved by adding lactose or isopropyl-β-D-thiogalactopyranoside (IPTG).
   8855..8876    +  protein_bind   CAP binding site: CAP binding activates transcription in the presence of cAMP. E. coli catabolite activator protein
   8891..8921    +  promoter       lac promoter: promoter for the E. coli lac operon
   8925..8947    +  protein_bind   lac operator (fragment): The lac repressor binds to the lac operator to inhibit transcription in E. coli. This inhibition can be relieved by adding lactose or isopropyl-β-D-thiogalactopyranoside (IPTG). lac repressor encoded by lacI
   9018..9139    -  polyA_signal   SV40 poly(A) signal: SV40 polyadenylation signal
   9134..9259    -  CDS            ble (fragment): BLE_KLEPN - Experimental evidence at protein level: Swiss-Prot protein existence level 1. Binding protein with a strong affinity to the bleomycin family of antibiotics. Binds to CL990; an antimitotic-antibiotic compound. From Klebsiella pneumoniae.
   9269..9643    -  CDS            BleoR: antibiotic-binding protein; Sh ble from Streptoalloteichus hindustanus; confers resistance to bleomycin, phleomycin, and Zeocin™
   9662..9709    -  promoter       EM7 promoter: synthetic bacterial promoter&nbsp
   9757..10086   -  promoter       SV40 promoter: SV40 enhancer and early promoter
  10100..10528   -  rep_origin     f1 ori (sequence partly withheld): f1 bacteriophage origin of replication; arrow indicates direction of (+) strand synthesis
  10549..10570   -  promoter       SV40 promoter (fragment): SV40 enhancer and early promoter
  10574..10798   -  polyA_signal   bGH poly(A) signal: bovine growth hormone polyadenylation signal
  10830..11063   -  LTR            3' LTR (ΔU3): self-inactivating 3' long terminal repeat (LTR) from HIV-1
  11065..11127   -  CDS            nef (fragment): NEF_HV1Z2 - Experimental evidence at protein level: Swiss-Prot protein existence level 1. Extracellular Nef protein targets CD4(+) T-lymphocytes for apoptosis by interacting with CXCR4 surface receptors. From Human immunodeficiency virus type 1 group M subtype D (isolate Z2/CDC-Z34) (HIV-1).
  11141..11729   -  misc_feature   WPRE: woodchuck hepatitis virus posttranscriptional regulatory element
  11755..92      -  CDS            pac (across the origin): PUAC_STRAD - Protein predicted: Swiss-Prot protein existence level 4. Detoxification of puromycin. From Streptomyces alboniger.
