[The description below was written by a language model from this plasmid's Addgene catalogue record and pLannotate feature annotations shown in this document.]
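Description:
pPapi (also known as pXPR207) is an empty-backbone lentiviral vector built on the pXPR series for dual-Cas9 combinatorial "Big Papi" screens in mammalian cells. It is propagated in E. coli through a high-copy ColE1/pUC-type origin with ampicillin selection. The backbone outside the viral cassette also carries an f1 origin and an SV40/EM7-driven bleomycin/Zeocin resistance cassette. The lentiviral portion has a third-generation, self-inactivating layout. A CMV enhancer/promoter is fused to a truncated HIV-1 5' LTR, followed by the Ψ packaging signal, a gag fragment, the RRE and cPPT/CTS. WPRE and a ΔU3 3' LTR sit at the far end, with a bGH polyadenylation signal beyond the LTR.

The payload has two parts. An EF-1α core promoter drives Staphylococcus aureus Cas9, which the record describes as linked through a 2A sequence to the puromycin resistance gene (pac). One transcript therefore supplies both the nuclease and the marker for selecting transduced cells. Upstream of this cassette, human U6 and H1 RNA polymerase III promoters lie adjacent to each other in opposite orientations. They are intended to express one guide RNA for SaCas9 and one for SpCas9, although the record does not say which promoter drives which guide. No guide scaffolds are annotated and no insert is recorded, which is consistent with an empty cloning backbone that receives guide pairs.

The vector is meant for cell lines that already express Streptococcus pyogenes Cas9. Each integrated copy then programs two orthologous nucleases with independent guides, so two loci can be perturbed per cell. This supports pooled screens for genetic interactions such as synthetic lethality or buffering relationships.
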