Addgene plasmid #96921: pPapi
Purpose: (Empty Backbone) expression of S aureus SaCas9 (SauCas9) and two pol III promoters for an Sa gRNA and an Sp gRNA. Intended to be used in SpCas9-expressing cell lines for dual Cas9 "Big Papi" screens. aka pXPR207.
Depositing lab: John Doench & David Root. Depositing organization: Broad Institute. Publication: Orthologous CRISPR-Cas9 enzymes for combinatorial genetic screens. Najm FJ, Strand C, Donovan KF, Hegde M, Sanson KR, Vaimberg EW, Sullender ME, Hartenian E, Kalani Z, Fusi N, Listgarten J, Younger ST, Bernstein BE, Root DE, Doench JG. Nat Biotechnol. 2018 Feb;36(2):179-189. doi: 10.1038/nbt.4048. Epub 2017 Dec 18. PubMed 29251726.
Backbone
  Vector backbone: pXPR
  Vector type: Mammalian Expression, Lentiviral
  Selectable markers: Puromycin ; (located downstream of SaCas9-2A sequence)
Growth in bacteria
  Bacterial resistance: Ampicillin, 100 μg/mL
  Growth temperature: 37°C
  Growth strain: NEB Stable
  Copy number: Unknown
Gene/Insert
  Gene/Insert name: None
Terms and licenses: Academic/Nonprofit Terms; Industry Terms: Not Available to Industry
How to cite: pPapi was a gift from John Doench & David Root (Addgene plasmid # 96921 ; http://n2t.net/addgene:96921 ; RRID:Addgene_96921)
